>Addgene plasmid #42468 | EBF3A | depositor partial sequence | sequence record 57300 | EBF3A sequence 571 bps
CATATGCACCATCATCATCATCATTCTTCTGGTGTAGATCTGGGTACCGAGAACCTGTACTTCCAATCCA
TGTCAGAAGCCACTCCGTGCATCAAGGCCATCAGTCCCAGTGAAGGCTGGACCACGGGGGGTGCCACCGT
CATCATAATTGGCGACAACTTCTTTGACGGGCTGCAAGTTGTATTCGGAACTATGTTGGTGTGGAGCGAG
CTGATAACTCCCCATGCCATCCGAGTCCAGACCCCGCCGAGGCACATTCCTGGCGTCGTCGAAGTGACCC
TCTCCTACAAATCCAAGCAGTTCTGCAAAGGTGCTCCTGGGCGCTTTGTCTACACCGCCCTTAATGAACC
AACCATAGATTACGGCTTTCAGAGGTTGCAGAAAGTGATCCCAAGACATCCGGGTGATCCCGAAAGGTTA
CCCAAGGAGGTGTTACTGAAGCGGGCGGCGGACCTGGTGGAAGCCTTATACGGAATGCCTCACAACAACC
AGGAGATCATCTTGAAGCGAGCGGCGGACATCGCCGAGGCGCTGTACAGCGTTTGACAGTAAAGGTGGAT
ACGGATCCGAA
