>Addgene plasmid #42468 | EBF3A | addgene partial sequence | sequence record 59839 | T7 5'-TAATACGACTCACTATAGGG-3'
ATTCCCCTCTAGAAATAATTTTGTTTAACTTTAAGAAGGAGATATACATATGCACCATCATCATCATCAT
TCTTCTGGTGTAGATCTGGGTACCGAGAACCTGTACTTCCAATCCATGTCAGAAGCCACTCCGTGCATCA
AGGCCATCAGTCCCAGTGAAGGCTGGACCACGGGGGGTGCCACCGTCATCATAATTGGCGACAACTTCTT
TGACGGGCTGCAAGTTGTATTCGGAACTATGTTGGTGTGGAGCGAGCTGATAACTCCCCATGCCATCCGA
GTCCAGACCCCGCCGAGGCACATTCCTGGCGTCGTCGAAGTGACCCTCTCCTACAAATCCAAGCAGTTCT
GCAAAGGTGCTCCTGGGCGCTTTGTCTACACCGCCCTTAATGAACCAACCATAGATTACGGCTTTCAGAG
GTTGCAGAAAGTGATCCCAAGACATCCGGGTGATCCCGAAAGGTTACCCAAGGAGGTGTTACTGAAGCGG
GCGGCGGACCTGGTGGAAGCCTTATACGGAATGCCTCACAACAACCAGGAGATCATCTTGAAGCGAGCGG
CGGACATCGCCGAGGCGCTGTACAGCGTTTGACAGTAAAGGTGGATACGGATCCGAATTCGAGCTCCGTC
GACAAGCTTGCGGCCGCACTCGAGCACCACCACCACCACCACTGAGATCCGGCTGCTAACAAAGCCCGAA
AGGAAGCTGAGTTGGCTGCTGCCACCGCTGAGCAATAACTAGCATAACCCCTTGGGGCCTCTAAACGGGT
CTTGAGGGGTTTTTTGCTGAAAGGAGGAACTATATCCGGATTGGCGAATGGG
[124 nt withheld, positions 823-946]
CGCCGGCTTTCCCC
