[The description below was written by a language model from this plasmid's Addgene catalogue record.]
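Description:
EBF3A is a bacterial expression plasmid built on the pNIC28-Bsa4 backbone from the Structural Genomics Consortium, carrying a fragment of human EBF3 (early B-cell factor 3, also known as COE3 or O/E-2). It is a high-copy plasmid maintained in E. coli under kanamycin selection. The insert is about 571 bp and was introduced by ligation-independent cloning. The record explicitly warns that it may not represent the full open reading frame, which is consistent with a domain-level construct designed for crystallography rather than a full-length protein. The mutation field only points to the depositor comments, which do not spell out any sequence changes, so differences from the reference sequence are not defined in the record.

The EBF3 fragment is fused at its N-terminus to a hexahistidine tag followed by a TEV protease recognition site. This arrangement allows the recombinant protein to be captured by immobilised metal affinity chromatography, after which the tag can be cleaved off to leave a near-native protein. The promoter is not stated outright, but the listed T7 and T7-terminator sequencing primers, together with the depositor's recommendation of a BL21(DE3)-derived expression strain supplying rare-codon tRNAs, indicate that the insert sits in a T7 RNA polymerase-driven expression cassette. No feature table is provided, so the origin of replication and other backbone elements cannot be detailed here.

The stated purpose is production of protein for structure determination, and the record links the construct to a deposited PDB structure, making it a source of soluble EBF3 domain for structural, biophysical or biochemical studies.
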