Addgene plasmid #42468: EBF3A
Purpose: Bacterial expression for structure determination; may not be full ORF
Depositing lab: Nicola Burgess-Brown. Depositing organization: University of Oxford.
Backbone
  Vector backbone: pNIC28-Bsa4
  Backbone manufacturer: SGC
  Vector type: Bacterial Expression
Growth in bacteria
  Bacterial resistance: Kanamycin, 50 μg/mL
  Growth temperature: 37°C
  Growth strain: Mach1 ;
  Copy number: High Copy
Gene/Insert
  Gene/Insert name: EBF3A (alt names: EBF3; gi|53828926; PDB:3N50)
  Species: H. sapiens (human)
  Insert size (bp): 571
  Mutation: See Comments
  Entrez Gene: EBF3 (a.k.a. COE3, EBF-3, HADDS, O/E-2, OE-2)
  Tag / fusion protein: His6-TEV (N terminal on insert)
  Cloning method: Ligation Independent Cloning
  Sequencing primers: 5′ T7; 3′ T7-term
Terms and licenses: Academic/Nonprofit Terms; Industry Terms: Not Available to Industry
Depositor comments: http://www.thesgc.org/structures/3N50/ Use BL21(DE3)-R3-pRARE2 strain for expression.
How to cite: EBF3A was a gift from Nicola Burgess-Brown (Addgene plasmid # 42468 ; http://n2t.net/addgene:42468 ; RRID:Addgene_42468)
